>Addgene plasmid #43858 | pTAL_GFP | depositor full sequence | sequence record 59196 | pTAL_GFP sequence 6478 bps
ACGCGTTGACATTGATTATTGACTAGTTATTAATAGTAATCAATTACGGGGTCATTAGTTCATAGCCCAT
ATATGGAGTTCCGCGTTACATAACTTACGGTAAATGGCCCGCCTGGCTGACCGCCCAACGACCCCCGCCC
ATTGACGTCAATAATGACGTATGTTCCCATAGTAACGCCAATAGGGACTTTCCATTGACGTCAATGGGTG
GACTATTTACGGTAAACTGCCCACTTGGCAGTACATCAAGTGTATCATATGCCAAGTACGCCCCCTATTG
ACGTCAATGACGGTAAATGGCCCGCCTGGCATTATGCCCAGTACATGACCTTATGGGACTTTCCTACTTG
GCAGTACATCTACGTATTAGTCATCGCTATTACCATGGGTCGAGGTGAGCCCCACGTTCTGCTTCACTCT
CCCCATCTCCCCCCCCTCCCCACCCCCAATTTTGTATTTATTTATTTTTTAATTATTTTGTGCAGCGATG
GGGGCGGGGGGGGGGGGGGCGCGCGCCAGGCGGGGCGGGGCGGGGCGAGGGGCGGGGCGGGGCGAGGCGG
AGAGGTGCGGCGGCAGCCAATCAGAGCGGCGCGCTCCGAAAGTTTCCTTTTATGGCGAGGCGGCGGCGGC
GGCGGCCCTATAAAAAGCGAAGCGCGCGGCGGGCGGGAGTCGCTGCGTTGCCTTCGCCCCGTGCCCCGCT
CCGCGCCGCCTCGCGCCGCCCGCCCCGGCTCTGACTGACCGCGTTACTCCCACAGGTGAGCGGGCGGGAC
GGCCCTTCTCCTCCGGGCTGTAATTAGCGCTTGGTTTAATGACGGCTCGTTTCTTTTCTGTGGCTGCGTG
AAAGCCTTAAAGGGCTCCGGGAGGGCCCTTTGTGCGGGGGGGAGCGGCTCGGGGGGTGCGTGCGTGTGTG
TGTGCGTGGGGAGCGCCGCGTGCGGCCCGCGCTGCCCGGCGGCTGTGAGCGCTGCGGGCGCGGCGCGGGG
CTTTGTGCGCTCCGCGTGTGCGCGAGGGGAGCGCGGCCGGGGGCGGTGCCCCGCGGTGCGGGGGGGCTGC
GAGGGGAACAAAGGCTGCGTGCGGGGTGTGTGCGTGGGGGGGTGAGCAGGGGGTGTGGGCGCGGCGGTCG
GGCTGTAACCCCCCCCTGCACCCCCCTCCCCGAGTTGCTGAGCACGGCCCGGCTTCGGGTGCGGGGCTCC
GTACGGGGCGTGGCGCGGGGCTCGCCGTGCCGGGCGGGGGGTGGCGGCAGGTGGGGGTGCCGGGCGGGGC
GGGGCCGCCTCGGGCCGGGGAGGGCTCGGGGGAGGGGCGCGGCGGCCCCCGGAGCGCCGGCGGCTGTCGA
GGCGCGGCGAGCCGCAGCCATTGCCTTTTATGGTAATCGTGCGAGAGGGCGCAGGGACTTCCTTTGTCCC
AAATCTGTGCGGAGCCGAAATCTGGGAGGCGCCGCCGCACCCCCTCTAGCGGGCGCGGGGCGAAGCGGTG
CGGCGCCGGCAGGAAGGAAATGGGCGGGGAGGGCCTTCGTGCGTCGCCGCGCCGCCGTCCCCTTCTCCAT
CTCCAGCCTCGGGGCTGTCCGCAGGGGGACGGCTGCCTTCGGGGGGGACGGGGCAGGGCGGGGTTCGGCT
TCTGGCGTGTGACCGGCGGCTCTAGTGCCTCTGCTAACCATGTTCATGCCTTCTTCTTTTTCCTACAGCT
CCTGGGCAACGTGCTGGTTATTGTGCTGTCTCATCATTTTGGCAAAGAATTCGCGGCCGCCACCATGGAC
TACAAAGACCATGACGGTGATTATAAAGATCATGACATCGATTACAAGGATGACGATGACAAGATGGCCC
CCAAGAAGAAGAGGAAGGTGGGCATTCACGGGGTGCCGTCTAGAGTAGATTTGAGAACTTTGGGATATTC
ACAGCAGCAGCAGGAAAAGATCAAGCCCAAAGTGAGGTCGACAGTCGCGCAGCATCACGAAGCGCTGGTG
GGTCATGGGTTTACACATGCCCACATCGTAGCCTTGTCGCAGCACCCTGCAGCCCTTGGCACGGTCGCCG
TCAAGTACCAGGACATGATTGCGGCGTTGCCGGAAGCCACACATGAGGCGATCGTCGGTGTGGGGAAACA
GTGGAGCGGAGCCCGAGCGCTTGAGGCCCTGTTGACGGTCGCGGGAGAGCTGAGAGGGCCTCCCCTTCAG
CTGGACACGGGCCAGTTGCTGAAGATCGCGAAGCGGGGAGGAGTCACGGCGGTCGAGGCGGTGCACGCGT
GGCGCAATGCGCTCACGGGAGCACCCCTCAACCTGACCGAGACGTTAGTCTAGTCGTCTCAGGAGTCAAT
CGTGGCCCAGCTTTCGAGGCCGGACCCCGCGCTGGCCGCACTCACTAATGATCATCTTGTAGCGCTGGCC
TGCCTCGGCGGACGACCCGCCTTGGATGCGGTGAAGAAGGGGCTCCCGCACGCGCCTGCATTGATTAAGC
GGACCAACAGAAGGATTCCCGAGAGGACATCACATCGAGTGGCAGGATCCCAACTAGTCAAAAGTGAACT
GGAGGAGAAGAAATCTGAACTTCGTCATAAATTGAAATATGTGCCTCATGAATATATTGAATTAATTGAA
ATTGCCAGAAATCCCACTCAGGATAGAATCCTTGAAATGAAGGTAATGGAATTTTTTATGAAAGTTTATG
GATATAGAGGTGAACATTTGGGTGGATCAAGGAAACCGGACGGAGCAATTTATACTGTCGGATCTCCTAT
TGATTACGGTGTGATCGTGGATACTAAAGCTTATAGCGGAGGTTATAATCTGCCAATTGGCCAAGCAGAT
GAAATGGAGCGATATGTCGAAGAAAATCAAACACGAGACAAACATCTCAACCCTAATGAATGGTGGAAAG
TCTATCCATCTTCTGTAACGGAATTTAAGTTTTTATTTGTGAGTGGTCACTTTAAAGGAAACTACAAAGC
TCAGCTTACACGATTAAATCATATCACTAATTGTAATGGAGCTGTTCTTAGTGTAGAAGAGCTTTTAATT
GGTGGAGAAATGATTAAAGCCGGCACATTAACCTTAGAGGAAGTAAGACGGAAATTTAATAACGGCGAGA
TAAACTTTAGGTCCGGCGGCGGAGAGGGCAGAGGAAGTCTTCTAACATGCGGTGACGTGGAGGAGAATCC
CGGCCCAATGGTGAGCAAGGGCGAGGAGCTGTTCACCGGGGTGGTGCCCATCCTGGTCGAGCTGGACGGC
GACGTAAACGGCCACAAGTTCAGCGTGTCCGGCGAGGGCGAGGGCGATGCCACCTACGGCAAGCTGACCC
TGAAGTTCATCTGCACCACCGGCAAGCTGCCCGTGCCCTGGCCCACCCTCGTGACCACCCTGACCTACGG
CGTGCAGTGCTTCAGCCGCTACCCCGACCACATGAAGCAGCACGACTTCTTCAAGTCCGCCATGCCCGAA
GGCTACGTCCAGGAGCGCACCATCTTCTTCAAGGACGACGGCAACTACAAGACCCGCGCCGAGGTGAAGT
TCGAGGGCGACACCCTGGTGAACCGCATCGAGCTGAAGGGCATCGACTTCAAGGAGGACGGCAACATCCT
GGGGCACAAGCTGGAGTACAACTACAACAGCCACAACGTCTATATCATGGCCGACAAGCAGAAGAACGGC
ATCAAGGTGAACTTCAAGATCCGCCACAACATCGAGGACGGCAGCGTGCAGCTCGCCGACCACTACCAGC
AGAACACCCCCATCGGCGACGGCCCCGTGCTGCTGCCCGACAACCACTACCTGAGCACCCAGTCCGCCCT
GAGCAAAGACCCCAACGAGAAGCGCGATCACATGGTCCTGCTGGAGTTCGTGACCGCCGCCGGGATCACT
CTCGGCATGGACGAGCTGTACAAGTAACTGCAGCGCGGGGATCTCATGCTGGAGTTCTTCGCCCACCCCA
ACTTGTTTATTGCAGCTTATAATGGTTACAAATAAAGCAATAGCATCACAAATTTCACAAATAAAGCATT
TTTTTCACTGCATTCTAGTTGTGGTTTGTCCAAACTCATCAATGTATCTTATCATGTCTGTATACCGTCG
ACCTCTAGCTAGAGCTTGGCGTAATCATGGTCATAGCTGTTTCCTGTGTGAAATTGTTATCCGCTCACAA
TTCCACACAACATACGAGCCGGAAGCATAAAGTGTAAAGCCTAGGGTGCCTAATGAGTGAGCTAACTCAC
ATTAATTGCGTTGCGCTCACTGCCCGCTTTCCAGTCGGGAAACCTGTCGTGCCAGCTGCATTAATGAATC
GGCCAACGCGCGGGGAGAGGCGGTTTGCGTATTGGGCGCTCTTCCGCTTCCTCGCTCACTGACTCGCTGC
GCTCGGTCGTTCGGCTGCGGCGAGCGGTATCAGCTCACTCAAAGGCGGTAATACGGTTATCCACAGAATC
AGGGGATAACGCAGGAAAGAACATGTGAGCAAAAGGCCAGCAAAAGGCCAGGAACCGTAAAAAGGCCGCG
TTGCTGGCGTTTTTCCATAGGCTCCGCCCCCCTGACGAGCATCACAAAAATCGACGCTCAAGTCAGAGGT
GGCGAAACCCGACAGGACTATAAAGATACCAGGCGTTTCCCCCTGGAAGCTCCCTCGTGCGCTCTCCTGT
TCCGACCCTGCCGCTTACCGGATACCTGTCCGCCTTTCTCCCTTCGGGAAGCGTGGCGCTTTCTCATAGC
TCACGCTGTAGGTATCTCAGTTCGGTGTAGGTCGTTCGCTCCAAGCTGGGCTGTGTGCACGAACCCCCCG
TTCAGCCCGACCGCTGCGCCTTATCCGGTAACTATCGTCTTGAGTCCAACCCGGTAAGACACGACTTATC
GCCACTGGCAGCAGCCACTGGTAACAGGATTAGCAGAGCGAGGTATGTAGGCGGTGCTACAGAGTTCTTG
AAGTGGTGGCCTAACTACGGCTACACTAGAAGAACAGTATTTGGTATCTGCGCTCTGCTGAAGCCAGTTA
CCTTCGGAAAAAGAGTTGGTAGCTCTTGATCCGGCAAACAAACCACCGCTGGTAGCGGTGGTTTTTTTGT
TTGCAAGCAGCAGATTACGCGCAGAAAAAAAGGATCTCAAGAAGATCCTTTGATCTTTTCTACGGGGTCT
GACGCTCAGTGGAACGAAAACTCACGTTAAGGGATTTTGGTCATGAGATTATCAAAAAGGATCTTCACCT
AGATCCTTTTAAATTAAAAATGAAGTTTTAAATCAATCTAAAGTATATATGAGTAAACTTGGTCTGACAG
TTACCAATGCTTAATCAGTGAGGCACCTATCTCAGCGATCTGTCTATTTCGTTCATCCATAGTTGCCTGA
CTCCCCGTCGTGTAGATAACTACGATACGGGAGGGCTTACCATCTGGCCCCAGTGCTGCAATGATACCGC
GAGACCCACGCTCACCGGCTCCAGATTTATCAGCAATAAACCAGCCAGCCGGAAGGGCCGAGCGCAGAAG
TGGTCCTGCAACTTTATCCGCCTCCATCCAGTCTATTAATTGTTGCCGGGAAGCTAGAGTAAGTAGTTCG
CCAGTTAATAGTTTGCGCAACGTTGTTGCCATTGCTACAGGCATCGTGGTGTCACGCTCGTCGTTTGGTA
TGGCTTCATTCAGCTCCGGTTCCCAACGATCAAGGCGAGTTACATGATCCCCCATGTTGTGCAAAAAAGC
GGTTAGCTCCTTCGGTCCTCCGATCGTTGTCAGAAGTAAGTTGGCCGCAGTGTTATCACTCATGGTTATG
GCAGCACTGCATAATTCTCTTACTGTCATGCCATCCGTAAGATGCTTTTCTGTGACTGGTGAGTACTCAA
CCAAGTCATTCTGAGAATAGTGTATGCGGCGACCGAGTTGCTCTTGCCCGGCGTCAATACGGGATAATAC
CGCGCCACATAGCAGAACTTTAAAAGTGCTCATCATTGGAAAACGTTCTTCGGGGCGAAAACTCTCAAGG
ATCTTACCGCTGTTGAGATCCAGTTCGATGTAACCCACTCGTGCACCCAACTGATCTTCAGCATCTTTTA
CTTTCACCAGCGTTTCTGGGTGAGCAAAAACAGGAAGGCAAAATGCCGCAAAAAAGGGAATAAGGGCGAC
ACGGAAATGTTGAATACTCATACTCTTCCTTTTTCAATATTATTGAAGCATTTATCAGGGTTATTGTCTC
ATGAGCGGATACATATTTGAATGTATTTAGAAAAATAAACAAATAGGGGTTCCGCGCACATTTCCCCGAA
AAGTGCCACCTGACGTCGACGGATCGGGAGATCGATCTCCCGATCCCCTAGGGTCGACTCTCAGTACAAT
CTGCTCTGATGCCGCATAGTTAAGCCAGTATCTGCTCCCTGCTTGTGTGTTGGAGGTCGCTGAGTAGTGC
GCGAGCAAAATTTAAGCTACAACAAGGCAAGGCTTGACCGACAATTGCATGAAGAATCTGCTTAGGGTTA
GGCGTTTTGCGCTGCTTCGCGATGTACGGGCCAGATAT
Features (pLannotate 1.2.2; 17 found; start..end, strand, type, name):
      8..387     +  enhancer       CMV enhancer: human cytomegalovirus immediate early enhancer
    390..665     +  promoter       chicken β-actin promoter: No description available
    666..1678    +  intron         chimeric intron: chimera between introns from chicken β-actin and rabbit β-globin
   1676..1732    +  CDS            HBB (fragment): HBB_LEPEU - Experimental evidence at protein level: Swiss-Prot protein existence level 1. Involved in oxygen transport from the lung to the various peripheral tissues. From Lepus europaeus (European hare).
   1748..1813    +  CDS            3xFLAG: three tandem FLAG® epitope tags, followed by an enterokinase cleavage site
   1811..2428    +  CDS            avrXa10 (fragment): AVX10_XANOO - Experimental evidence at protein level: Swiss-Prot protein existence level 1. Avirulence protein. Induces the hypersensitive response (HR)in rice plants carrying the resistance gene Xa10. Activity depends on the presence of the core repeat domains; replacement with repeat domains from other proteins (AvrBs3 of X.euvesicatoria (AC P14727) or AvrXa7 of this organism) does not elicit the HR. Probably acts as a transcription factor in its host plant (rice) to induce plant resistance or disease. From Xanthomonas oryzae pv. oryzae.
   2501..3088    +  CDS            FokI cleavage domain: nonspecific DNA cleavage domain of the FokI endonuclease (Li et al., 1992) must dimerize to be catalytically active
   3158..3877    +  CDS            EGFP: the original enhanced GFP (Yang et al., 1996) mammalian codon-optimized
   3920..4041    +  polyA_signal   SV40 poly(A) signal: SV40 polyadenylation signal
   4114..4130    -  protein_bind   lac operator: The lac repressor binds to the lac operator to inhibit transcription in E. coli. This inhibition can be relieved by adding lactose or isopropyl-β-D-thiogalactopyranoside (IPTG). lac repressor encoded by lacI
   4138..4168    -  promoter       lac promoter: promoter for the E. coli lac operon
   4183..4204    -  protein_bind   CAP binding site: CAP binding activates transcription in the presence of cAMP. E. coli catabolite activator protein
   4217..4309    -  CDS            lacI (fragment): lac repressor; lacI; The lac repressor binds to the lac operator to inhibit transcription in E. coli. This inhibition can be relieved by adding lactose or isopropyl-β-D-thiogalactopyranoside (IPTG).
   4492..5080    -  rep_origin     ori: high-copy-number ColE1/pMB1/pBR322/pUC origin of replication
   5251..6111    -  CDS            AmpR: β-lactamase; bla; confers resistance to ampicillin, carbenicillin, and related antibiotics
   6112..6216    -  promoter       AmpR promoter: bla
   6287..6331    -  misc_feature   bom (fragment): basis of mobility region from pBR322
