[The description below was written by a language model from this plasmid's Addgene catalogue record and pLannotate feature annotations shown in this document.]
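Description:
pTAL_GFP is an empty-backbone mammalian expression plasmid built on pCAG and designed to receive custom TAL effector repeat arrays, producing TALENs for genome editing. The associated publication describes a TALEN system for generating human stem cell-based disease models. The sequence record is 6,478 nt, while the catalogue lists a backbone size of 4,400 bp, presumably for pCAG before the TALEN and reporter cassette was added. In bacteria the plasmid replicates from a high-copy ColE1/pUC-type origin and is selected with ampicillin through the β-lactamase gene and its native promoter. Remnants of a lac promoter/operator region and a pBR322 bom fragment are carried over from the cloning vector.

The expression unit is driven by the CAG arrangement: the CMV immediate-early enhancer, the chicken β-actin promoter and a chimeric β-actin/β-globin intron, which together give strong, broadly active transcription in mammalian cells. The short "HBB" hit at the intron boundary is most likely residual rabbit β-globin sequence rather than a functional coding element. Downstream lie a 3xFLAG tag, a fragment matching a Xanthomonas TAL effector (annotated as avrXa10) that would supply TALE scaffold sequence, and the FokI cleavage domain, which must dimerize to cut DNA, so TALENs are used in pairs. No repeat array is annotated, consistent with the empty-backbone designation; the record gives restriction-enzyme cloning but does not specify the insertion site. EGFP follows FokI after a short unannotated gap, and an SV40 polyadenylation signal terminates the unit. The record does not state how EGFP is linked to the nuclease. The reporter presumably marks transfected cells so that TALEN-expressing cells can be identified or enriched.
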