Addgene plasmid #43858: pTAL_GFP
Purpose: (Empty Backbone)
Depositing lab: Kiran Musunuru. Depositing organization: Harvard University. Publication: A TALEN Genome-Editing System for Generating Human Stem Cell-Based Disease Models. Ding Q, Lee YK, Schaefer EA, Peters DT, Veres A, Kim K, Kuperwasser N, Motola DL, Meissner TB, Hendriks WT, Trevisan M, Gupta RM, Moisan A, Banks E, Friesen M, Schinzel RT, Xia F, Tang A, Xia Y, Figueroa E, Wann A, Ahfeldt T, Daheron L, Zhang F, Rubin LL, Peng LF, Chung RT, Musunuru K, Cowan CA. Cell Stem Cell. 2012 Dec 12. pii: S1934-5909(12)00645-5. doi: 10.1016/j.stem.2012.11.011. PubMed 23246482.
Backbone
  Vector backbone: pCAG
  Backbone size (bp): 4400
  Vector type: Mammalian Expression
Growth in bacteria
  Bacterial resistance: Ampicillin, 100 μg/mL
  Growth temperature: 37°C
  Growth strain: DH5alpha
  Copy number: Unknown
Gene/Insert
  Cloning method: Restriction Enzyme
  Sequencing primers: 3′ M13R
Terms and licenses: Academic/Nonprofit Terms; Industry Terms: Not Available to Industry
How to cite: pTAL_GFP was a gift from Kiran Musunuru (Addgene plasmid # 43858 ; http://n2t.net/addgene:43858 ; RRID:Addgene_43858)
