>Addgene plasmid #43858 | pTAL_GFP | addgene partial sequence | sequence record 60549 | M13_pUC_rev
GCTCTAGCTAGAGGTCGACGGTATACAGACATGATAAGATACATTGATGAGTTTGGACAAACCACAACTA
GAATGCAGTGAAAAAAATGCTTTATTTGTGAAATTTGTGATGCTATTGCTTTATTTGTAACCATTATAAG
CTGCAATAAACAAGTTGGGGTGGGCGAAGAACTCCAGCATGAGATCCCCGCGCTGCAGTTACTTGTACAG
CTCGTCCATGCCGAGAGTGATCCCGGCGGCGGTCACGAACTCCAGCAGGACCATGTGATCGCGCTTCTCG
TTGGGGTCTTTGCTCAGGGCGGACTGGGTGCTCAGGTAGTGGTTGTCGGGCAGCAGCACGGGGCCGTCGC
CGATGGGGGTGTTCTGCTGGTAGTGGTCGGCGAGCTGCACGCTGCCGTCCTCGATGTTGTGGCGGATCTT
GAAGTTCACCTTGATGCCGTTCTTCTGCTTGTCGGCCATGATATAGACGTTGTGGCTGTTGTAGTTGTAC
TCCAGCTTGTGCCCCAGGATGTTGCCGTCCTCCTTGAAGTCGATGCCCTTCAGCTCGATGCGGTTCACCA
GGGTGTCGCCCTCGAACTTCACCTCGGCGCGGGTCTTGTAGTTGCCGTCGTCCTTGAAGAAGATGGTGCG
CTCCTGGACGTAGCCTTCGGGCATGGCGGACTTGAAGAAGTCGTGCTGCTTCATGTGGTCGGGGTAGCGG
CTGAAGCACTGCACGCCGTAGGTCAGGGTGGTCACGAGGGTGGGCCAGGGCACGGGCAGCTTGCCGGTGG
TGCAGATGAACTTCAGGGTCAGCTTGCCG
