>Addgene plasmid #43858 | pTAL_GFP | addgene partial sequence | sequence record 60550 | pCAG_F
CGGCCGCCACCATGGACTACAAAGACCATGACGGTGATTATAAAGATCATGACATCGATTACAAGGATGA
CGATGACAAGATGGCCCCCAAGAAGAAGAGGAAGGTGGGCATTCACGGGGTGCCGTCTAGAGTAGATTTG
AGAACTTTGGGATATTCACAGCAGCAGCAGGAAAAGATCAAGCCCAAAGTGAGGTCGACAGTCGCGCAGC
ATCACGAAGCGCTGGTGGGTCATGGGTTTACACATGCCCACATCGTAGCCTTGTCGCAGCACCCTGCAGC
CCTTGGCACGGTCGCCGTCAAGTACCAGGACATGATTGCGGCGTTGCCGGAAGCCACACATGAGGCGATC
GTCGGTGTGGGGAAACAGTGGAGCGGAGCCCGAGCGCTTGAGGCCCTGTTGACGGTCGCGGGAGAGCTGA
GAGGGCCTCCCCTTCAGCTGGACACGGGCCAGTTGCTGAAGATCGCGAAGCGGGGAGGAGTCACGGCGGT
CGAGGCGGTGCACGCGTGGCGCAATGCGCTCACGGGAGCACCCCTCAACCTGACCGAGACGTTAGTCTAG
TCGTCTCAGGAGTCAATCGTGGCCCAGCTTTCGAGGCCGGACCCCGCGCTGGCCGCACTCACTAATGATC
ATCTTGTAGCGCTGGCCTGCCTCGGCGGACGACCCGCCTTGGATGCGGTGAAGAAGGGGCTCCCGCACGC
GCCTGCATTGATTAAGCGGACCAACAGAAGGATTCCCGAGAGGACATCACATCGAGTGGCAGGATCCCAA
CTAGTCAAAAGTGAACTGGAGGAGAAGAAATCTGAACTTCGTCATAAATTGAAT
