>Addgene plasmid #43858 | pTAL_GFP | addgene partial sequence | sequence record 60551 | EGFP_N
TCTCGCCCTTGCTCACCATTGGGCCGGGATTCTCCTCCACGTCACCGCATGTTAGAAGACTTCCTCTGCC
CTCTCCGCCGCCGGACCTAAAGTTTATCTCGCCGTTATTAAATTTCCGTCTTACTTCCTCTAAGGTTAAT
GTGCCGGCTTTAATCATTTCTCCACCAATTAAAAGCTCTTCTACACTAAGAACAGCTCCATTACAATTAG
TGATATGATTTAATCGTGTAAGCTGAGCTTTGTAGTTTCCTTTAAAGTGACCACTCACAAATAAAAACTT
AAATTCCGTTACAGAAGATGGATAGACTTTCCACCATTCATTAGGGTTGAGATGTTTGTCTCGTGTTTGA
TTTTCTTCGACATATCGCTCCATTTCATCTGCTTGGCCAATTGGCAGATTATAACCTCCGCTATAAGCTT
TAGTATCCACGATCACACCGTAATCAATAGGAGATCCGACAGTATAAATTGCTCCGTCCGGTTTCCTTGA
TCCACCCAAATGTTCACCTCTATATCCATAAACTTTCATAAAAAATTCCATTACCTTCATTTCAAGGATT
CTATCCTGAGTGGGATTTCTGGCAATTTCAATTAATTCAATATATTCATGAGGCACATATTTCAATTTAT
GACGAAGTTCAGATTTCTTCTCCTCCAGTTCACTTTTGACTAGTTGGGATCCTGCCACTCGATGTGATGT
CCTCTCGGGAATCCTTCTGTTGGTCCGCTTAATCAATGCAGGCGCGTGCGGGAGCCCCTTCTTCACCGCA
TCCAAGGCGGGTCGTCCGCCGAGGCAGGCCAGCGCTACAAGATGATCATTAGTGAGTGCGGCCAGCGCG
